Addgene plasmid #111203: EYFP-TRAF2
Purpose: fluorescent fusion protein
Depositing lab: Johannes A. Schmid. Publication: Signaling molecules of the NF-kappa B pathway shuttle constitutively between cytoplasm and nucleus. Birbach A, Gold P, Binder BR, Hofer E, de Martin R, Schmid JA. J Biol Chem. 2002 Mar 29;277(13):10842-51. doi: 10.1074/jbc.M112475200. Epub 2002 Jan 18. PubMed 11801607.
Backbone
  Vector backbone: pEYFP-C1
  Backbone manufacturer: Clontech
  Vector type: Mammalian Expression
  Selectable markers: Neomycin (select with G418)
Growth in bacteria
  Bacterial resistance: Kanamycin, 50 μg/mL
  Growth temperature: 37°C
  Growth strain: DH5alpha
  Copy number: High Copy
Gene/Insert
  Gene/Insert name: TRAF2
  Species: H. sapiens (human)
  Entrez Gene: TRAF2 (a.k.a. MGC:45012, RNF117, TRAP, TRAP3)
  Tag / fusion protein: EYFP (N terminal on backbone)
  Cloning method: Restriction Enzyme; 5′ cloning site Unknown (unknown if destroyed)
Terms and licenses: Academic/Nonprofit Terms; Industry Terms: Not Available to Industry
How to cite: EYFP-TRAF2 was a gift from Johannes A. Schmid (Addgene plasmid # 111203 ; http://n2t.net/addgene:111203 ; RRID:Addgene_111203)
