[The description below was written by a language model from this plasmid's Addgene catalogue record and pLannotate feature annotations shown in this document.]
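Description:
EYFP-TRAF2 is a mammalian expression plasmid built on the Clontech pEYFP-C1 backbone, encoding human TRAF2 fused at its N terminus to the yellow fluorescent protein EYFP. The sequenced record is about 6.2 kb. In bacteria it replicates from a high-copy ColE1/pUC-type origin and is selected with kanamycin. An f1 origin is also present, which in principle allows single-stranded DNA production. A single NeoR/KanR (Tn5 aminoglycoside phosphotransferase) gene serves both hosts: a bacterial bla-type promoter sits directly upstream of the SV40 enhancer/early promoter, so the same coding sequence gives kanamycin resistance in E. coli and G418 resistance in transfected mammalian cells, with an HSV TK polyadenylation signal terminating the cassette. Several short annotations (RSF ori, large T antigen, ble and bGH poly(A) fragments) are partial matches rather than functional elements.

The expression cassette uses the human cytomegalovirus immediate-early enhancer and promoter to drive strong constitutive transcription of the EYFP coding sequence. This is followed after a short linker by the TRAF2 open reading frame, the residual multiple cloning site and the SV40 poly(A) signal. The insert was introduced by restriction cloning, but the record does not state the sites used. TRAF2 is an adaptor and E3 ubiquitin ligase that regulates NF-κB and JNK activation and cell survival. The stated purpose is simply a fluorescent fusion protein, and the associated publication concerns nucleocytoplasmic shuttling of NF-κB pathway components. The construct is therefore suited to imaging TRAF2 localisation and dynamics in live or fixed mammalian cells after transient transfection, or in stable lines selected with G418.
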