Features (pLannotate 1.2.2; 16 found; start..end, strand, type, name):
      1..51      +  rep_origin     RSF ori (fragment): Plasmids containing the RSF 1030 origin of replication can be propagated in E. coli cells that contain additional plasmids with compatible origins.
    119..422     +  enhancer       CMV enhancer: human cytomegalovirus immediate early enhancer
    423..626     +  promoter       CMV promoter: human cytomegalovirus (CMV) immediate early promoter
    671..1387    +  CDS            EYFP: EYFP is a basic (constitutively fluorescent) green/yellow fluorescent protein published in 1996, derived from Aequorea victoria. It is reported to be a very rapidly-maturing weak dimer with high acid sensitivity.
   1403..2905    +  CDS            TRAF2: TRAF2_HUMAN - Also known as TRAP3. Experimental evidence at protein level: Swiss-Prot protein existence level 1. Regulates activation of NF-kappa-B and JNK and plays a central role in the regulation of cell survival and apoptosis. Required for normal antibody isotype switching from IgM to IgG. Has E3 ubiquitin-protein ligase activity and promotes 'Lys-63'-linked ubiquitination of target proteins, such as BIRC3, RIPK1 and TICAM1. Is an essential constituent of several E3 ubiquitin-protein ligase complexes, where it promotes the ubiquitination of target proteins by bringing them into contact wit
   2909..2952    +  misc_feature   MCS (fragment): multiple cloning site
   2969..3053    +  CDS            large T antigen (fragment): large T antigen from SV40 (simian virus 40)
   3076..3197    +  polyA_signal   SV40 poly(A) signal: SV40 polyadenylation signal
   3231..3659    -  rep_origin     f1 ori (sequence partly withheld): f1 bacteriophage origin of replication; arrow indicates direction of (+) strand synthesis
   3686..3790    +  promoter       AmpR promoter: bla
   3792..4149    +  promoter       SV40 promoter: SV40 enhancer and early promoter
   4184..4978    +  CDS            NeoR/KanR: aminoglycoside phosphotransferase from Tn5; aph(3')-II (or nptII); confers resistance to neomycin, kanamycin, and G418 (Geneticin®)
   4999..5151    +  CDS            ble (fragment): BLE_KLEPN - Experimental evidence at protein level: Swiss-Prot protein existence level 1. Binding protein with a strong affinity to the bleomycin family of antibiotics. Binds to CL990; an antimitotic-antibiotic compound. From Klebsiella pneumoniae.
   5210..5257    +  polyA_signal   HSV TK poly(A) signal: herpes simplex virus thymidine kinase polyadenylation signal (Cole and Stacy, 1985)
   5348..5364    -  polyA_signal   bGH poly(A) signal (fragment): bovine growth hormone polyadenylation signal
   5586..6174    +  rep_origin     ori: high-copy-number ColE1/pMB1/pBR322/pUC origin of replication
>Addgene plasmid #111203 | EYFP-TRAF2 | addgene full sequence | sequence record 212975 | Addgene NGS Result
CATGTTCTTTCCTGCGTTATCCCCTGATTCTGTGGATAACCGTATTACCGCCATGCATTAGTTATTAATA
GTAATCAATTACGGGGTCATTAGTTCATAGCCCATATATGGAGTTCCGCGTTACATAACTTACGGTAAAT
GGCCCGCCTGGCTGACCGCCCAACGACCCCCGCCCATTGACGTCAATAATGACGTATGTTCCCATAGTAA
CGCCAATAGGGACTTTCCATTGACGTCAATGGGTGGAGTATTTACGGTAAACTGCCCACTTGGCAGTACA
TCAAGTGTATCATATGCCAAGTACGCCCCCTATTGACGTCAATGACGGTAAATGGCCCGCCTGGCATTAT
GCCCAGTACATGACCTTATGGGACTTTCCTACTTGGCAGTACATCTACGTATTAGTCATCGCTATTACCA
TGGTGATGCGGTTTTGGCAGTACATCAATGGGCGTGGATAGCGGTTTGACTCACGGGGATTTCCAAGTCT
CCACCCCATTGACGTCAATGGGAGTTTGTTTTGGCACCAAAATCAACGGGACTTTCCAAAATGTCGTAAC
AACTCCGCCCCATTGACGCAAATGGGCGGTAGGCGTGTACGGTGGGAGGTCTATATAAGCAGAGCTGGTT
TAGTGAACCGTCAGATCCGCTAGCGCTACCGGTCGCCACCATGGTGAGCAAGGGCGAGGAGCTGTTCACC
GGGGTGGTGCCCATCCTGGTCGAGCTGGACGGCGACGTAAACGGCCACAAGTTCAGCGTGTCCGGCGAGG
GCGAGGGCGATGCCACCTACGGCAAGCTGACCCTGAAGTTCATCTGCACCACCGGCAAGCTGCCCGTGCC
CTGGCCCACCCTCGTGACCACCTTCGGCTACGGCCTGCAGTGCTTCGCCCGCTACCCCGACCACATGAAG
CAGCACGACTTCTTCAAGTCCGCCATGCCCGAAGGCTACGTCCAGGAGCGCACCATCTTCTTCAAGGACG
ACGGCAACTACAAGACCCGCGCCGAGGTGAAGTTCGAGGGCGACACCCTGGTGAACCGCATCGAGCTGAA
GGGCATCGACTTCAAGGAGGACGGCAACATCCTGGGGCACAAGCTGGAGTACAACTACAACAGCCACAAC
GTCTATATCATGGCCGACAAGCAGAAGAACGGCATCAAGGTGAACTTCAAGATCCGCCACAACATCGAGG
ACGGCAGCGTGCAGCTCGCCGACCACTACCAGCAGAACACCCCCATCGGCGACGGCCCCGTGCTGCTGCC
CGACAACCACTACCTGAGCTACCAGTCCGCCCTGAGCAAAGACCCCAACGAGAAGCGCGATCACATGGTC
CTGCTGGAGTTCGTGACCGCCGCCGGGATCACTCTCGGCATGGACGAGCTGTACAAGTCCGGACTCAGAT
CCATGGCTGCAGCTAGCGTGACCCCCCCTGGCTCCCTGGAGTTGCTACAGCCCGGCTTCTCCAAGACCCT
CCTGGGGACCAAGCTGGAAGCCAAGTACCTGTGCTCCGCCTGCAGAAACGTCCTCCGCAGGCCCTTCCAG
GCGCAGTGTGGCCACCGGTACTGCTCCTTCTGCCTGGCCAGCATCCTCAGCTCTGGGCCTCAGAACTGTG
CTGCCTGTGTTCACGAGGGCATATATGAAGAAGGCATTTCTATTTTAGAAAGCAGTTCGGCCTTCCCAGA
TAATGCTGCCCGCAGGGAGGTGGAGAGCCTGCCGGCCGTCTGTCCCAGTGATGGATGCACCTGGAAGGGG
ACCCTGAAAGAATACGAGAGCTGCCACGAAGGCCGCTGCCCGCTCATGCTGACCGAATGTCCCGCGTGCA
AAGGCCTGGTCCGCCTTGGTGAAAAGGAGCGCCACCTGGAGCACGAGTGCCCGGAGAGAAGCCTGAGCTG
CCGGCATTGCCGGGCACCCTGCTGCGGAGCAGACGTGAAGGCGCACCACGAGGTCTGCCCCAAGTTCCCC
TTAACTTGTGACGGCTGCGGCAAGAAGAAGATCCCCCGGGAGAAGTTTCAGGACCACGTCAAGACTTGTG
GCAAGTGTCGAGTCCCTTGCAGATTCCACGCCATCGGCTGCCTCGAGACGGTAGAGGGTGAGAAACAGCA
GGAGCACGAGGTGCAGTGGCTGCGGGAGCACCTGGCCATGCTACTGAGCTCGGTGCTGGAGGCAAAGCCC
CTCTTGGGAGACCAGAGCCACGCGGGGTCAGAGCTCCTGCAGAGGTGCGAGAGCCTGGAGAAGAAGACGG
CCACTTTTGAGAACATTGTCTGCGTCCTGAACCGGGAGGTGGAGAGGGTGGCCATGACTGCCGAGGCCTG
CAGCCGGCAGCACCGGCTGGACCAAGACAAGATTGAAGCCCTGAGTAGCAAGGTGCAGCAGCTGGAGAGG
AGCATTGGCCTCAAGGACCTGGCGATGGCTGACTTGGAGCAGAAGGTCTTGGAGATGGAGGCATCCACCT
ACGATGGGGTCTTCATCTGGAAGATCTCAGACTTCGCCAGGAAGCGCCAGGAAGCTGTGGCTGGCCGCAT
ACCCGCCATCTTCTCCCCAGCCTTCTACACCAGCAGGTACGGCTACAAGATGTGTCTGCGTATCTACCTG
AACGGCGACGGCACCGGGCGAGGAACACACCTGTCCCTCTTCTTTGTGGTGATGAAGGGCCCGAATGACG
CCCTGCTGCGGTGGCCCTTCAACCAGAAGGTGACCTTAATGCTGCTCGACCAGAATAACCGGGAGCACGT
GATTGACGCCTTCAGGCCCGACGTGACTTCATCCTCTTTTCAGAGGCCAGTCAACGACATGAACATCGCA
AGCGGCTGCCCCCTCTTCTGCCCCGTCTCCAAGATGGAGGCAAAGAATTCCTACGTGCGGGACGATGCCA
TCTTCATCAAGGCCATTGTGGACCTGACAGGGCTCTAAAAGCTTCGAATTCTGCAGTCGACGGTACCGCG
GGCCCGGGATCCACCGGATCTAGATAACTGATCATAATCAGCCATACCACATTTGTAGAGGTTTTACTTG
CTTTAAAAAACCTCCCACACCTCCCCCTGAACCTGAAACATAAAATGAATGCAATTGTTGTTGTTAACTT
GTTTATTGCAGCTTATAATGGTTACAAATAAAGCAATAGCATCACAAATTTCACAAATAAAGCATTTTTT
TCACTGCATTCTAGTTGTGGTTTGTCCAAACTCATCAATGTATCTTAAGGCGTAAATTGTAAGCGTTAAT
ATTTTGTTAAAATTCGCGTTAAATTTTTGTTAAATCAGCTCATTTTTTAACCAATAGGCCGAAATCGGCA
AAATCCCTTATAAATCAAAAGAATAGACCGAGATAGGGT
[37 nt withheld, positions 3330-3366]
AAAGAACGTGGACTCCAACGTCAAAGG
[49 nt withheld, positions 3394-3442]
T
[91 nt withheld, positions 3444-3534]
G
[124 nt withheld, positions 3536-3659]
CAGGTGGCACTTTTCGGGGAAATGTGCGCGGAACCCCTATTTGTTTATTTTTCTAAATACATTCAAATAT
GTATCCGCTCATGAGACAATAACCCTGATAAATGCTTCAATAATATTGAAAAAGGAAGAGTCCTGAGGCG
GAAAGAACCAGCTGTGGAATGTGTGTCAGTTAGGGTGTGGAAAGTCCCCAGGCTCCCCAGCAGGCAGAAG
TATGCAAAGCATGCATCTCAATTAGTCAGCAACCAGGTGTGGAAAGTCCCCAGGCTCCCCAGCAGGCAGA
AGTATGCAAAGCATGCATCTCAATTAGTCAGCAACCATAGTCCCGCCCCTAACTCCGCCCATCCCGCCCC
TAACTCCGCCCAGTTCCGCCCATTCTCCGCCCCATGGCTGACTAATTTTTTTTATTTATGCAGAGGCCGA
GGCCGCCTCGGCCTCTGAGCTATTCCAGAAGTAGTGAGGAGGCTTTTTTGGAGGCCTAGGCTTTTGCAAA
GATCGATCAAGAGACAGGATGAGGATCGTTTCGCATGATTGAACAAGATGGATTGCACGCAGGTTCTCCG
GCCGCTTGGGTGGAGAGGCTATTCGGCTATGACTGGGCACAACAGACAATCGGCTGCTCTGATGCCGCCG
TGTTCCGGCTGTCAGCGCAGGGGCGCCCGGTTCTTTTTGTCAAGACCGACCTGTCCGGTGCCCTGAATGA
ACTGCAAGACGAGGCAGCGCGGCTATCGTGGCTGGCCACGACGGGCGTTCCTTGCGCAGCTGTGCTCGAC
GTTGTCACTGAAGCGGGAAGGGACTGGCTGCTATTGGGCGAAGTGCCGGGGCAGGATCTCCTGTCATCTC
ACCTTGCTCCTGCCGAGAAAGTATCCATCATGGCTGATGCAATGCGGCGGCTGCATACGCTTGATCCGGC
TACCTGCCCATTCGACCACCAAGCGAAACATCGCATCGAGCGAGCACGTACTCGGATGGAAGCCGGTCTT
GTCGATCAGGATGATCTGGACGAAGAGCATCAGGGGCTCGCGCCAGCCGAACTGTTCGCCAGGCTCAAGG
CGAGCATGCCCGACGGCGAGGATCTCGTCGTGACCCATGGCGATGCCTGCTTGCCGAATATCATGGTGGA
AAATGGCCGCTTTTCTGGATTCATCGACTGTGGCCGGCTGGGTGTGGCGGACCGCTATCAGGACATAGCG
TTGGCTACCCGTGATATTGCTGAAGAGCTTGGCGGCGAATGGGCTGACCGCTTCCTCGTGCTTTACGGTA
TCGCCGCTCCCGATTCGCAGCGCATCGCCTTCTATCGCCTTCTTGACGAGTTCTTCTGAGCGGGACTCTG
GGGTTCGAAATGACCGACCAAGCGACGCCCAACCTGCCATCACGAGATTTCGATTCCACCGCCGCCTTCT
ATGAAAGGTTGGGCTTCGGAATCGTTTTCCGGGACGCCGGCTGGATGATCCTCCAGCGCGGGGATCTCAT
GCTGGAGTTCTTCGCCCACCCTAGGGGGAGGCTAACTGAAACACGGAAGGAGACAATACCGGAAGGAACC
CGCGCTATGACGGCAATAAAAAGACAGAATAAAACGCACGGTGTTGGGTCGTTTGTTCATAAACGCGGGG
TTCGGTCCCAGGGCTGGCACTCTGTCGATACCCCACCGAGACCCCATTGGGGCCAATACGCCCGCGTTTC
TTCCTTTTCCCCACCCCACCCCCCAAGTTCGGGTGAAGGCCCAGGGCTCGCAGCCAACGTCGGGGCGGCA
GGCCCTGCCATAGCCTCAGGTTACTCATATATACTTTAGATTGATTTAAAACTTCATTTTTAATTTAAAA
GGATCTAGGTGAAGATCCTTTTTGATAATCTCATGACCAAAATCCCTTAACGTGAGTTTTCGTTCCACTG
AGCGTCAGACCCCGTAGAAAAGATCAAAGGATCTTCTTGAGATCCTTTTTTTCTGCGCGTAATCTGCTGC
TTGCAAACAAAAAAACCACCGCTACCAGCGGTGGTTTGTTTGCCGGATCAAGAGCTACCAACTCTTTTTC
CGAAGGTAACTGGCTTCAGCAGAGCGCAGATACCAAATACTGTTCTTCTAGTGTAGCCGTAGTTAGGCCA
CCACTTCAAGAACTCTGTAGCACCGCCTACATACCTCGCTCTGCTAATCCTGTTACCAGTGGCTGCTGCC
AGTGGCGATAAGTCGTGTCTTACCGGGTTGGACTCAAGACGATAGTTACCGGATAAGGCGCAGCGGTCGG
GCTGAACGGGGGGTTCGTGCACACAGCCCAGCTTGGAGCGAACGACCTACACCGAACTGAGATACCTACA
GCGTGAGCTATGAGAAAGCGCCACGCTTCCCGAAGGGAGAAAGGCGGACAGGTATCCGGTAAGCGGCAGG
GTCGGAACAGGAGAGCGCACGAGGGAGCTTCCAGGGGGAAACGCCTGGTATCTTTATAGTCCTGTCGGGT
TTCGCCACCTCTGACTTGAGCGTCGATTTTTGTGATGCTCGTCAGGGGGGCGGAGCCTATGGAAAAACGC
CAGCAACGCGGCCTTTTTACGGTTCCTGGCCTTTTGCTGGCCTTTTGCTCA
